>Addgene plasmid #75286 | pMAL-c2X | depositor full sequence | sequence record 142418 | pMAL-c2X sequence 6645 bps
CCGACACCATCGAATGGTGCAAAACCTTTCGCGGTATGGCATGATAGCGCCCGGAAGAGAGTCAATTCAG
GGTGGTGAATGTGAAACCAGTAACGTTATACGATGTCGCAGAGTATGCCGGTGTCTCTTATCAGACCGTT
TCCCGCGTGGTGAACCAGGCCAGCCACGTTTCTGCGAAAACGCGGGAAAAAGTGGAAGCGGCGATGGCGG
AGCTGAATTACATTCCCAACCGCGTGGCACAACAACTGGCGGGCAAACAGTCGTTGCTGATTGGCGTTGC
CACCTCCAGTCTGGCCCTGCACGCGCCGTCGCAAATTGTCGCGGCGATTAAATCTCGCGCCGATCAACTG
GGTGCCAGCGTGGTGGTGTCGATGGTAGAACGAAGCGGCGTCGAAGCCTGTAAAGCGGCGGTGCACAATC
TTCTCGCGCAACGCGTCAGTGGGCTGATCATTAACTATCCGCTGGATGACCAGGATGCCATTGCTGTGGA
AGCTGCCTGCACTAATGTTCCGGCGTTATTTCTTGATGTCTCTGACCAGACACCCATCAACAGTATTATT
TTCTCCCATGAAGACGGTACGCGACTGGGCGTGGAGCATCTGGTCGCATTGGGTCACCAGCAAATCGCGC
TGTTAGCGGGCCCATTAAGTTCTGTCTCGGCGCGTCTGCGTCTGGCTGGCTGGCATAAATATCTCACTCG
CAATCAAATTCAGCCGATAGCGGAACGGGAAGGCGACTGGAGTGCCATGTCCGGTTTTCAACAAACCATG
CAAATGCTGAATGAGGGCATCGTTCCCACTGCGATGCTGGTTGCCAACGATCAGATGGCGCTGGGCGCAA
TGCGCGCCATTACCGAGTCCGGGCTGCGCGTTGGTGCGGATATCTCGGTAGTGGGATACGACGATACCGA
AGACAGCTCATGTTATATCCCGCCGTTAACCACCATCAAACAGGATTTTCGCCTGCTGGGGCAAACCAGC
GTGGACCGCTTGCTGCAACTCTCTCAGGGCCAGGCGGTGAAGGGCAATCAGCTGTTGCCCGTCTCACTGG
TGAAAAGAAAAACCACCCTGGCGCCCAATACGCAAACCGCCTCTCCCCGCGCGTTGGCCGATTCATTAAT
GCAGCTGGCACGACAGGTTTCCCGACTGGAAAGCGGGCAGTGAGCGCAACGCAATTAATGTAAGTTAGCT
CACTCATTAGGCACAATTCTCATGTTTGACAGCTTATCATCGACTGCACGGTGCACCAATGCTTCTGGCG
TCAGGCAGCCATCGGAAGCTGTGGTATGGCTGTGCAGGTCGTAAATCACTGCATAATTCGTGTCGCTCAA
GGCGCACTCCCGTTCTGGATAATGTTTTTTGCGCCGACATCATAACGGTTCTGGCAAATATTCTGAAATG
AGCTGTTGACAATTAATCATCGGCTCGTATAATGTGTGGAATTGTGAGCGGATAACAATTTCACACAGGA
AACAGCCAGTCCGTTTAGGTGTTTTCACGAGCACTTCACCAACAAGGACCATAGCATATGAAAATCGAAG
AAGGTAAACTGGTAATCTGGATTAACGGCGATAAAGGCTATAACGGTCTCGCTGAAGTCGGTAAGAAATT
CGAGAAAGATACCGGAATTAAAGTCACCGTTGAGCATCCGGATAAACTGGAAGAGAAATTCCCACAGGTT
GCGGCAACTGGCGATGGCCCTGACATTATCTTCTGGGCACACGACCGCTTTGGTGGCTACGCTCAATCTG
GCCTGTTGGCTGAAATCACCCCGGACAAAGCGTTCCAGGACAAGCTGTATCCGTTTACCTGGGATGCCGT
ACGTTACAACGGCAAGCTGATTGCTTACCCGATCGCTGTTGAAGCGTTATCGCTGATTTATAACAAAGAT
CTGCTGCCGAACCCGCCAAAAACCTGGGAAGAGATCCCGGCGCTGGATAAAGAACTGAAAGCGAAAGGTA
AGAGCGCGCTGATGTTCAACCTGCAAGAACCGTACTTCACCTGGCCGCTGATTGCTGCTGACGGGGGTTA
TGCGTTCAAGTATGAAAACGGCAAGTACGACATTAAAGACGTGGGCGTGGATAACGCTGGCGCGAAAGCG
GGTCTGACCTTCCTGGTTGACCTGATTAAAAACAAACACATGAATGCAGACACCGATTACTCCATCGCAG
AAGCTGCCTTTAATAAAGGCGAAACAGCGATGACCATCAACGGCCCGTGGGCATGGTCCAACATCGACAC
CAGCAAAGTGAATTATGGTGTAACGGTACTGCCGACCTTCAAGGGTCAACCATCCAAACCGTTCGTTGGC
GTGCTGAGCGCAGGTATTAACGCCGCCAGTCCGAACAAAGAGCTGGCAAAAGAGTTCCTCGAAAACTATC
TGCTGACTGATGAAGGTCTGGAAGCGGTTAATAAAGACAAACCGCTGGGTGCCGTAGCGCTGAAGTCTTA
CGAGGAAGAGTTGGCGAAAGATCCACGTATTGCCGCCACTATGGAAAACGCCCAGAAAGGTGAAATCATG
CCGAACATCCCGCAGATGTCCGCTTTCTGGTATGCCGTGCGTACTGCGGTGATCAACGCCGCCAGCGGTC
GTCAGACTGTCGATGAAGCCCTGAAAGACGCGCAGACTAATTCGAGCTCGAACAACAACAACAATAACAA
TAACAACAACCTCGGGATCGAGGGAAGGATTTCAGAATTCGGATCCTCTAGAGTCGACCTGCAGGCAAGC
TTGGCACTGGCCGTCGTTTTACAACGTCGTGACTGGGAAAACCCTGGCGTTACCCAACTTAATCGCCTTG
CAGCACATCCCCCTTTCGCCAGCTGGCGTAATAGCGAAGAGGCCCGCACCGATCGCCCTTCCCAACAGTT
GCGCAGCCTGAATGGCGAATGGCAGCTTGGCTGTTTTGGCGGATGAGATAAGATTTTCAGCCTGATACAG
ATTAAATCAGAACGCAGAAGCGGTCTGATAAAACAGAATTTGCCTGGCGGCAGTAGCGCGGTGGTCCCAC
CTGACCCCATGCCGAACTCAGAAGTGAAACGCCGTAGCGCCGATGGTAGTGTGGGGTCTCCCCATGCGAG
AGTAGGGAACTGCCAGGCATCAAATAAAACGAAAGGCTCAGTCGAAAGACTGGGCCTTTCGTTTTATCTG
TTGTTTGTCGGTGAACGCTCTCCTGAGTAGGACAAATCCGCCGGGAGCGGATTTGAACGTTGCGAAGCAA
CGGCCCGGAGGGTGGCGGGCAGGACGCCCGCCATAAACTGCCAGGCATCAAATTAAGCAGAAGGCCATCC
TGACGGATGGCCTTTTTGCGTTTCTACAAACTCTTTTGTTTATTTTTCTAAATACATTCAAATATGTATC
CGCTCATGAGACAATAACCCTGATAAATGCTTCAATAATATTGAAAAAGGAAGAGTATGAGTATTCAACA
TTTCCGTGTCGCCCTTATTCCCTTTTTTGCGGCATTTTGCCTTCCTGTTTTTGCTCACCCAGAAACGCTG
GTGAAAGTAAAAGATGCTGAAGATCAGTTGGGTGCACGAGTGGGTTACATCGAACTGGATCTCAACAGCG
GTAAGATCCTTGAGAGTTTTCGCCCCGAAGAACGTTTCCCAATGATGAGCACTTTTAAAGTTCTGCTATG
TGGCGCGGTATTATCCCGTGTTGACGCCGGGCAAGAGCAACTCGGTCGCCGCATACACTATTCTCAGAAT
GACTTGGTTGAGTACTCACCAGTCACAGAAAAGCATCTTACGGATGGCATGACAGTAAGAGAATTATGCA
GTGCTGCCATAACCATGAGTGATAACACTGCGGCCAACTTACTTCTGACAACGATCGGAGGACCGAAGGA
GCTAACCGCTTTTTTGCACAACATGGGGGATCATGTAACTCGCCTTGATCGTTGGGAACCGGAGCTGAAT
GAAGCCATACCAAACGACGAGCGTGACACCACGATGCCTGTAGCAATGGCAACAACGTTGCGCAAACTAT
TAACTGGCGAACTACTTACTCTAGCTTCCCGGCAACAATTAATAGACTGGATGGAGGCGGATAAAGTTGC
AGGACCACTTCTGCGCTCGGCCCTTCCGGCTGGCTGGTTTATTGCTGATAAATCTGGAGCCGGTGAGCGT
GGGTCTCGCGGTATCATTGCAGCACTGGGGCCAGATGGTAAGCCCTCCCGTATCGTAGTTATCTACACGA
CGGGGAGTCAGGCAACTATGGATGAACGAAATAGACAGATCGCTGAGATAGGTGCCTCACTGATTAAGCA
TTGGTAACTGTCAGACCAAGTTTACTCATATATACTTTAGATTGATT
[38 nt withheld, positions 4318-4355]
A
[37 nt withheld, positions 4357-4393]
ATTTTGTTAAAATTCGCGTTAAATTTTTGTTAAATCAGCTCATTTTTTAACCAATAGGCCGAAATCGGCA
AAATCCCTTATAAATCAAAAGAATAGACCGAGATAGGGT
[37 nt withheld, positions 4503-4539]
AAAGAACGTGGACTCCAACGTCAAAGG
[141 nt withheld, positions 4567-4707]
G
[125 nt withheld, positions 4709-4833]
AAAGGATCTAGGTGAAGATCCTTTTTGATAATCTCATGACCAAAATCCCTTAACGTGAGTTTTCGTTCCA
CTGAGCGTCAGACCCCGTAGAAAAGATCAAAGGATCTTCTTGAGATCCTTTTTTTCTGCGCGTAATCTGC
TGCTTGCAAACAAAAAAACCACCGCTACCAGCGGTGGTTTGTTTGCCGGATCAAGAGCTACCAACTCTTT
TTCCGAAGGTAACTGGCTTCAGCAGAGCGCAGATACCAAATACTGTCCTTCTAGTGTAGCCGTAGTTAGG
CCACCACTTCAAGAACTCTGTAGCACCGCCTACATACCTCGCTCTGCTAATCCTGTTACCAGTGGCTGCT
GCCAGTGGCGATAAGTCGTGTCTTACCGGGTTGGACTCAAGACGATAGTTACCGGATAAGGCGCAGCGGT
CGGGCTGAACGGGGGGTTCGTGCACACAGCCCAGCTTGGAGCGAACGACCTACACCGAACTGAGATACCT
ACAGCGTGAGCTATGAGAAAGCGCCACGCTTCCCGAAGGGAGAAAGGCGGACAGGTATCCGGTAAGCGGC
AGGGTCGGAACAGGAGAGCGCACGAGGGAGCTTCCAGGGGGAAACGCCTGGTATCTTTATAGTCCTGTCG
GGTTTCGCCACCTCTGACTTGAGCGTCGATTTTTGTGATGCTCGTCAGGGGGGCGGAGCCTATGGAAAAA
CGCCAGCAACGCGGCCTTTTTACGGTTCCTGGCCTTTTGCTGGCCTTTTGCTCACATGTTCTTTCCTGCG
TTATCCCCTGATTCTGTGGATAACCGTATTACCGCCTTTGAGTGAGCTGATACCGCTCGCCGCAGCCGAA
CGACCGAGCGCAGCGAGTCAGTGAGCGAGGAAGCGGAAGAGCGCCTGATGCGGTATTTTCTCCTTACGCA
TCTGTGCGGTATTTCACACCGCATATATGGTGCACTCTCAGTACAATCTGCTCTGATGCCGCATAGTTAA
GCCAGTATACACTCCGCTATCGCTACGTGACTGGGTCATGGCTGCGCCCCGACACCCGCCAACACCCGCT
GACGCGCCCTGACGGGCTTGTCTGCTCCCGGCATCCGCTTACAGACAAGCTGTGACCGTCTCCGGGAGCT
GCATGTGTCAGAGGTTTTCACCGTCATCACCGAAACGCGCGAGGCAGCTGCGGTAAAGCTCATCAGCGTG
GTCGTGCAGCGATTCACAGATGTCTGCCTGTTCATCCGCGTCCAGCTCGTTGAGTTTCTCCAGAAGCGTT
AATGTCTGGCTTCTGATAAAGCGGGCCATGTTAAGGGCGGTTTTTTCCTGTTTGGTCACTGATGCCTCCG
TGTAAGGGGGATTTCTGTTCATGGGGGTAATGATACCGATGAAACGAGAGAGGATGCTCACGATACGGGT
TACTGATGATGAACATGCCCGGTTACTGGAACGTTGTGAGGGTAAACAACTGGCGGTATGGATGCGGCGG
GACCAGAGAAAAATCACTCAGGGTCAATGCCAGCGCTTCGTTAATACAGATGTAGGTGTTCCACAGGGTA
GCCAGCAGCATCCTGCGATGCAGATCCGGAACATAATGGTGCAGGGCGCTGACTTCCGCGTTTCCAGACT
TTACGAAACACGGAAACCGAAGACCATTCATGTTGTTGCTCAGGTCGCAGACGTTTTGCAGCAGCAGTCG
CTTCACGTTCGCTCGCGTATCGGTGATTCATTCTGCTAACCAGTAAGGCAACCCCGCCAGCCTAGCCGGG
TCCTCAACGACAGGAGCACGATCATGCGCACCCGTGGCCAGGACCCAACGCTGCCCGAAATT
Features (pLannotate 1.2.2; 19 found; start..end, strand, type, name):
      3..80      +  promoter       lacIq promoter: lacI (mutant); In the lacIq allele, a single base change in the promoter boosts expression of the lacI gene about 10-fold.
     81..1163    +  CDS            lacI: lac repressor; lacI; The lac repressor binds to the lac operator to inhibit transcription in E. coli. This inhibition can be relieved by adding lactose or isopropyl-β-D-thiogalactopyranoside (IPTG).
   1176..1197    +  protein_bind   CAP binding site: CAP binding activates transcription in the presence of cAMP. E. coli catabolite activator protein
   1216..1233    +  promoter       tet promoter (fragment): E. coli promoter for tetracycline efflux protein gene
   1406..1434    +  promoter       tac promoter: strong E. coli promoter; hybrid between the trp and lac UV5 promoters
   1442..1458    +  protein_bind   lac operator: The lac repressor binds to the lac operator to inhibit transcription in E. coli. This inhibition can be relieved by adding lactose or isopropyl-β-D-thiogalactopyranoside (IPTG). lac repressor encoded by lacI
   1528..2628    +  CDS            MBP: maltose binding protein from E. coli; malE (mutated); This version of the gene does not encode a signal sequence, so MBP will remain in the cytosol.
   2701..2727    +  misc_feature   MCS (fragment): pUC18/19 multiple cloning site
   2735..2889    +  CDS            lacZα (fragment): LacZα fragment of β-galactosidase; lacZ fragment
   2982..3097    +  ncRNA          5S rRNA: Accession: RF00001 - 5S ribosomal RNA
   3101..3187    +  terminator     rrnB T1 terminator: Escherichia coli rrnB; transcription terminator T1 from the E. coli rrnB gene
   3279..3306    +  terminator     rrnB T2 terminator: transcription terminator T2 from the E. coli rrnB gene
   3325..3416    +  promoter       AmpR promoter: bla
   3417..4277    +  CDS            AmpR: β-lactamase; bla; confers resistance to ampicillin, carbenicillin, and related antibiotics
   4319..4832    -  rep_origin     M13 ori (sequence partly withheld): M13 bacteriophage origin of replication; arrow indicates direction of (+) strand synthesis
   4943..5531    +  rep_origin     ori: high-copy-number ColE1/pMB1/pBR322/pUC origin of replication
   5717..5859    -  misc_feature   bom: basis of mobility region from pBR322
   5961..6152    -  CDS            rop: Rop protein, which maintains plasmids at low copy number; rop
   6169..6549    +  CDS            YPB1_ECOLX: Protein predicted: Swiss-Prot protein existence level 4. From Escherichia coli.
