[The description below was written by a language model from this plasmid's Addgene catalogue record and pLannotate feature annotations shown in this document.]
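Description:
pMAL-c2X is an empty bacterial expression backbone of 6,645 bp, supplied by a commercial manufacturer, for producing proteins in the E. coli cytoplasm as fusions to maltose-binding protein (MBP). It replicates from a ColE1/pMB1-type origin accompanied by the pBR322 bom region and the rop gene. Rop holds copy number down, which fits the catalogue's low-copy designation even though the origin carries a generic "high-copy" annotation. Selection is by ampicillin through the bla gene under its own promoter. An M13 phage origin is also present, which allows single-stranded DNA to be produced with helper phage.

The expression unit is driven by the strong hybrid tac promoter followed by a lac operator. The plasmid carries its own lacI gene under the up-mutated lacIq promoter, so repressor is abundant, transcription stays off in essentially any E. coli strain, and it can be induced with IPTG. Downstream lies a malE coding sequence that lacks its signal peptide, so MBP and anything fused to it remain in the cytosol. A polylinker fragment follows the MBP coding region, and genes of interest are inserted there by restriction cloning, placing MBP at the N terminus of the product. A lacZα fragment sits just after the polylinker, an arrangement that generally permits blue/white screening for inserts. The unit ends with rrnB sequence, comprising the 5S rRNA and the T1 and T2 terminators.

MBP fusions of this kind are typically used to improve the solubility of the passenger protein and to purify it through MBP's sugar-binding affinity. The associated publication concerns MBP mutations that alter affinity and solubility properties.
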