Addgene plasmid #75286: pMAL-c2X
Purpose: (Empty Backbone) Expresses proteins in the cytoplasm as fusions to maltose-binding protein
Depositing lab: Paul Riggs. Depositing organization: New England Biolabs. Publication: Mutations in maltose-binding protein that alter affinity and solubility properties. Walker IH, Hsieh PC, Riggs PD. Appl Microbiol Biotechnol. 2010 Sep;88(1):187-97. doi: 10.1007/s00253-010-2696-y. Epub 2010 Jun 10. PubMed 20535468.
Backbone
  Vector backbone: pMAL-c2X
  Backbone manufacturer: New England Biolabs
  Backbone size (bp): 6645
  Modifications to backbone: none
  Vector type: Bacterial Expression
  Promoter: tac
  Tag / fusion protein: maltose-binding protein (N terminal on backbone)
Growth in bacteria
  Bacterial resistance: Ampicillin, 100 μg/mL
  Growth temperature: 37°C
  Growth strain: DH5alpha
  Growth instructions: Any E. coli strain can be used for expression of fusion proteins; NEBExpress, BL21, or BL21(DE3) are good first choices
  Copy number: Low Copy
Gene/Insert
  Cloning method: Restriction Enzyme
  Sequencing primers: 5′ GGTCGTCAGACTGTCGATGAAGCC; 3′ CGCCAGGGTTTTCCCAGTCACGAC
Terms and licenses: Academic/Nonprofit Terms; Industry Terms
How to cite: pMAL-c2X was a gift from Paul Riggs (Addgene plasmid # 75286 ; http://n2t.net/addgene:75286 ; RRID:Addgene_75286)
