>Addgene plasmid #75286 | pMAL-c2X | addgene partial sequence | sequence record 153014 | pCR8_F1 5'-ttgatgcctggcagttccct-3'
CCACACTACCATCGGCGCTACGGCGTTTCACTTCTGAGTTCGGCATGGGGTCAGGTGGGACCACCGCGCT
ACTGCCGCCAGGCAAATTCTGTTTTATCAGACCGCTTCTGCGTTCTGATTTAATCTGTATCAGGCTGAAA
ATCTTATCTCATCCGCCAAAACAGCCAAGCTGCCATTCGCCATTCAGGCTGCGCAACTGTTGGGAAGGGC
GATCGGTGCGGGCCTCTTCGCTATTACGCCAGCTGGCGAAAGGGGGATGTGCTGCAAGGCGATTAAGTTG
GGTAACGCCAGGGTTTTCCCAGTCACGACGTTGTAAAACGACGGCCAGTGCCAAGCTTGCCTGCAGGTCG
ACTCTAGAGGATCCGAATTCTGAAATCCTTCCCTCGATCCCGAGGTTGTTGTTATTGTTATTGTTGTTGT
TGTTCGAGCTCGAATTAGTCTGCGCGTCTTTCAGGGCTTCATCGACAGTCTGACGACCGCTGGCGGCGTT
GATCACCGCAGTACGCACGGCATACCAGAAAGCGGACATCTGCGGGATGTTCGGCATGATTTCACCTTTC
TGGGCGTTTTCCATAGTGGCGGCAATACGTGGATCTTTCGCCAACTCTTCCTCGTAAGACTTCAGCGCTA
CGGCACCCAGCGGTTTGTCTTTATTAACCGCTTCCAGACCTTCATCAGTCAGCAGATAGTTTTCGAGGAA
CTCTTTTGCCAGCTCTTTGTTCGGACTGGCGGCGTTAATACCTGCGCTCAGCACGCCAACGAACGGTTTG
GATGGTTGACCCTTGAAGGTCGGCAGTACCGTTACACCATAATTCACTTTGCTGGTGTCGATGTTGGACC
ATGCCCACGGGCCGTTGATGGTCATCGCTGTTTCGCCTTTATTAAAGGCAGCTTCTGCGATGGAGTAATC
GGTGTCTGCATTCATGTGTTTGTTTTTAATCAGGTCAACCAGGAAGGTCAGACCCGCTTTCGCGCCAGCG
TTATCCACGCCCACGTCTTTAATGTCGTACTTGC
