>Addgene plasmid #75286 | pMAL-c2X | addgene partial sequence | sequence record 153016 | pBEST-R 5'-TCTCATGTTTGACAGCTTATC-3'
CAATGCTTCTGGCGTCAGGCAGCCATCGGAAGCTGTGGTATGGCTGTGCAGGTCGTAAATCACTGCATAA
TTCGTGTCGCTCAAGGCGCACTCCCGTTCTGGATAATGTTTTTTGCGCCGACATCATAACGGTTCTGGCA
AATATTCTGAAATGAGCTGTTGACAATTAATCATCGGCTCGTATAATGTGTGGAATTGTGAGCGGATAAC
AATTTCACACAGGAAACAGCCAGTCCGTTTAGGTGTTTTCACGAGCACTTCACCAACAAGGACCATAGCA
TATGAAAATCGAAGAAGGTAAACTGGTAATCTGGATTAACGGCGATAAAGGCTATAACGGTCTCGCTGAA
GTCGGTAAGAAATTCGAGAAAGATACCGGAATTAAAGTCACCGTTGAGCATCCGGATAAACTGGAAGAGA
AATTCCCACAGGTTGCGGCAACTGGCGATGGCCCTGACATTATCTTCTGGGCACACGACCGCTTTGGTGG
CTACGCTCAATCTGGCCTGTTGGCTGAAATCACCCCGGACAAAGCGTTCCAGGACAAGCTGTATCCGTTT
ACCTGGGATGCCGTACGTTACAACGGCAAGCTGATTGCTTACCCGATCGCTGTTGAAGCGTTATCGCTGA
TTTATAACAAAGATCTGCTGCCGAACCCGCCAAAAACCTGGGAAGAGATCCCGGCGCTGGATAAAGAACT
GAAAGCGAAAGGTAAGAGCGCGCTGATGTTCAACCTGCAAGAACCGTACTTCACCTGGCCGCTGATTGCT
GCTGACGGGGGTTATGCGTTCAAGTATGAAAACGGCAAGTACGACATTAAAGACGTGGGCGTGGATAACG
CTGGCGCGAAAGCGGGTCTGACCTTCCTGGTTGACCTGATTAAAAACAAACACATGAATGCAGACACCGA
TTACTCCATCGCAGAAGCTGCCTTTAATAAAGGCGAAACAGCGATGACCATCAACGGCCCGTGGGCATGG
TCCAACATCGACACCAGCAAAGTGAATTATGGTGTAACGGTACTGCCGACCTTCAAGGGTCAACCATC
